Addgene plasmid #133283: pOz-humBirA-GFP
Purpose: Expression of BirA-GFP fusions in mammalian cells
Depositing lab: Arman Kulyyassov. Depositing organization: National Centre for Biotechnology of the Republic of Kazakhstan. Publication: In Vivo Quantitative Estimation of DNA-Dependent Interaction of Sox2 and Oct4 Using BirA-Catalyzed Site-Specific Biotinylation. Kulyyassov A, Ogryzko V. Biomolecules. 2020 Jan 16;10(1). pii: biom10010142. doi: 10.3390/biom10010142. PubMed 31963153.
Backbone
  Vector backbone: pOzFHHN
  Backbone size w/o insert (bp): 8901
  Total vector size (bp): 9618
  Vector type: Mammalian Expression, Retroviral
Growth in bacteria
  Bacterial resistance: Ampicillin, 100 μg/mL
  Growth temperature: 37°C
  Growth strain: DH5alpha
  Copy number: Unknown
Gene/Insert
  Gene/Insert name: eGFP (alt name: eGFP)
  Species: Aequorea victoria
  Insert size (bp): 717
  GenBank ID: KJ541667
  Promoter: MoMuLV
  Tag / fusion protein: Humanized wild type biotin ligase BirA (N terminal on backbone)
  Cloning method: Restriction Enzyme; 5′ cloning site XhoI (not destroyed); 3′ cloning site NotI (not destroyed)
  Sequencing primers: 5′ CTCTGGCTAACTAGAGAAC; 3′ AGACGGCAATATGGTGGA
Terms and licenses: Academic/Nonprofit Terms; Industry Terms: Not Available to Industry
Depositor comments: *Please note that the plasmid map and some versions of SnapGene incorrectly identify BirA as a mutant. We have verified that this sequence is the WT BirA gene. Addgene is working to fix this issue. 1. Kulyyassov, A. et al. PUB-MS: A Mass Spectrometry-based Method to Monitor Protein-Protein Proximity in vivo. Journal of Proteome Research10, 4416-4427, doi:10.1021/pr200189p (2011). 2. Shoaib, M. et al. PUB-NChIP-"in vivo biotinylation" approach to study chromatin in proximity to a protein of interest. Genome Research23, 331-340, doi:10.1101/gr.134874.111 (2013).
How to cite: pOz-humBirA-GFP was a gift from Arman Kulyyassov (Addgene plasmid # 133283 ; http://n2t.net/addgene:133283 ; RRID:Addgene_133283)
