[The description below was written by a language model from this plasmid's Addgene catalogue record and pLannotate feature annotations shown in this document.]
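Description:
pOz-humBirA-GFP is a Moloney murine leukemia virus (MoMuLV)-based retroviral and mammalian expression vector built on the pOzFHHN backbone. It expresses a fusion of humanized wild-type E. coli biotin ligase BirA to eGFP. In bacteria it is propagated through a high-copy ColE1/pUC-type origin and selected with ampicillin via the bla gene. Remnants of lac regulatory elements, lacZα, bom and rop are also present in the plasmid backbone.

The retroviral unit is flanked by MoMuLV long terminal repeats. The 5′ LTR serves as the promoter and is followed by the Ψ packaging signal, a truncated gag lacking its start codon, and a pol fragment carrying the splice acceptor. Together these elements allow the transcript to be packaged into virions in a packaging cell line and the payload to be expressed after integration. The eGFP coding sequence (717 bp, from Aequorea victoria) was inserted between XhoI and NotI sites, both retained, immediately downstream of the backbone-encoded BirA, which therefore sits at the N terminus of the fusion. An EMCV IRES then drives translation of human IL2RA (the interleukin-2 receptor α chain) from the same transcript. This bicistronic surface marker can identify or enrich transduced cells, although the record does not spell out this use.

The depositor notes that automated annotation may flag BirA as a mutant but that the sequence has been verified as wild type. The associated work uses BirA-catalysed site-specific biotinylation to monitor protein–protein proximity in vivo, and a BirA-GFP fusion plausibly serves as a control in such assays, though this is not stated. The depositor's sequence matches the stated total of 9,618 bp, whereas the repository's sequencing result is 9,504 nt. The two show the same feature order, and the origin appears as two fragments in the depositor's version.
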