Features (pLannotate 1.2.2; 22 found; start..end, strand, type, name):
     58..619     +  misc_feature   IRES: internal ribosome entry site (IRES) of the encephalomyocarditis virus (EMCV)
    622..1437    +  CDS            IL2RA: IL2RA_HUMAN - Experimental evidence at protein level: Swiss-Prot protein existence level 1. Receptor for interleukin-2. The receptor is involved in the regulation of immune tolerance by controlling regulatory T cells (TREGs) activity. TREGs suppress the activation and expansion of autoreactive T-cells. From Homo sapiens (Human).
   1449..1546    +  CDS            env (fragment): murine leukemia virus gPr80 envelope polyprotein precursor; env; proteolytically cleaved into gp70SU and p15TM subunits
   1588..1709    +  LTR            3' LTR (ΔU3) (fragment): self-inactivating 3' long terminal repeat (LTR) from Moloney murine leukemia virus
   1710..2179    +  LTR            LTR: long terminal repeat from Moloney murine leukemia virus
   2871..3028    +  CDS            lacZα (fragment): LacZα fragment of β-galactosidase; lacZ fragment
   3034..3133    -  misc_feature   bom (fragment): basis of mobility region from pBR322
   3235..3270    -  CDS            rop (fragment): Rop protein, which maintains plasmids at low copy number; rop
   3365..3469    +  promoter       AmpR promoter: bla
   3470..4330    +  CDS            AmpR: β-lactamase; bla; confers resistance to ampicillin, carbenicillin, and related antibiotics
   4501..5023    +  rep_origin     ori (fragment): high-copy-number ColE1/pMB1/pBR322/pUC origin of replication
   5023..5208    +  rep_origin     ori (fragment): high-copy-number ColE1/pMB1/pBR322/pUC origin of replication
   5391..5483    +  CDS            lacI (fragment): lac repressor; lacI; The lac repressor binds to the lac operator to inhibit transcription in E. coli. This inhibition can be relieved by adding lactose or isopropyl-β-D-thiogalactopyranoside (IPTG).
   5496..5517    +  protein_bind   CAP binding site: CAP binding activates transcription in the presence of cAMP. E. coli catabolite activator protein
   5532..5562    +  promoter       lac promoter: promoter for the E. coli lac operon
   5570..5586    +  protein_bind   lac operator: The lac repressor binds to the lac operator to inhibit transcription in E. coli. This inhibition can be relieved by adding lactose or isopropyl-β-D-thiogalactopyranoside (IPTG). lac repressor encoded by lacI
   6016..6607    +  LTR            LTR: long terminal repeat from Moloney murine leukemia virus
   6670..7027    +  misc_feature   MMLV Ψ: packaging signal of Moloney murine leukemia virus (MMLV)
   7092..7508    +  CDS            gag (truncated): truncated Moloney murine leukemia virus (MMLV) gag gene lacking the start codon
   7518..7892    +  misc_feature   pol region: Moloney murine leukemia virus (MMLV) pol region containing the splice acceptor site
   7904..8866    +  CDS            BirA: E. coli biotin protein ligase
   8900..9616    +  CDS            EGFP: EGFP is a basic (constitutively fluorescent) green fluorescent protein published in 1996, derived from Aequorea victoria. It is reported to be a rapidly-maturing weak dimer with moderate acid sensitivity.
>Addgene plasmid #133283 | pOz-humBirA-GFP | depositor full sequence | sequence record 256121 | Expression of BirA-BAP fusion proteins, forward primer  AGGACGGAATCATCAAGC
GGCCGCATCGAGAGATCCGGGAGACACAACGGTTTCCCTCTAGCGGGATCAATTCCGCCCCCCCCCCTAA
CGTTACTGGCCGAAGCCGCTTGGAATAAGGCCGGTGTGCGTTTGTCTATATGTTATTTTCCACCATATTG
CCGTCTTTTGGCAATGTGAGGGCCCGGAAACCTGGCCCTGTCTTCTTGACGAGCATTCCTAGGGGTCTTT
CCCCTCTCGCCAAAGGAATGCAAGGTCTGTTGAATGTCGTGAAGGAAGCAGTTCCTCTGGAAGCTTCTTG
AAGACAAACAACGTCTGTAGCGACCCTTTGCAGGCAGCGGAACCCCCCACCTGGCGACAGGTGCCTCTGC
GGCCAAAAGCCACGTGTATAAGATACACCTGCAAAGGCGGCACAACCCCAGTGCCACGTTGTGAGTTGGA
TAGTTGTGGAAAGAGTCAAATGGCTCTCCTCAAGCGTATTCAACAAGGGGCTGAAGGATGCCCAGAAGGT
ACCCCATTGTATGGGATCTGATCTGGGGCCTCGGTGCACATGCTTTACATGTGTTTAGTCGAGGTTAAAA
AAACGTCTAGGCCCCCCGAACCACGGGGACGTGGTTTTCCTTTGAAAAACACGATAATACCATGGATTCA
TACCTGCTGATGTGGGGACTGCTCACGTTCATCATGGTGCCTGGCTGCCAGGCAGAGCTCTGTGACGATG
ACCCGCCAGAGATCCCACACGCCACATTCAAAGCCATGGCCTACAAGGAAGGAACCATGTTGAACTGTGA
ATGCAAGAGAGGTTTCCGCAGAATAAAAAGCGGGTCACTCTATATGCTCTGTACAGGAAACTCTAGCCAC
TCGTCCTGGGACAACCAATGTCAATGCACAAGCTCTGCCACTCGGAACACAACGAAACAAGTGACACCTC
AACCTGAAGAACAGAAAGAAAGGAAAACCACAGAAATGCAAAGTCCAATGCAGCCAGTGGACCAAGCGAG
CCTTCCAGGTCACTGCAGGGAACCTCCACCATGGGAAAATGAAGCCACAGAGAGAATTTATCATTTCGTG
GTGGGGCAGATGGTTTATTATCAGTGCGTCCAGGGATACAGGGCTCTACACAGAGGTCCTGCTGAGAGCG
TCTGCAAAATGACCCACGGGAAGACAAGGTGGACCCAGCCCCAGCTCATATGCACAGGTGAAATGGAGAC
CAGTCAGTTTCCAGGTGAAGAGAAGCCTCAGGCAAGCCCCGAAGGCCGTCCTGAGAGTGAGACTTCCTGC
CTCGTCACAACAACAGATTTTCAAATACAGACAGAAATGGCTGCAACCATGGAGACGTCCATATTTACAA
CAGAGTACCAGGTAGCAGTGGCCGGCTGTGTTTTCCTGCTGATCAGCGTCCTCCTCCTGAGTGGGCTCAC
CTGGCAGCGGAGACAGAGGAAGAGTAGAAGAACAATCTAGAGGATCCGGATTAGTCCAATTTGTTAAAGA
CAGGATATCAGTGGTCCAGGCTCTAGTTTTGACTCAACAATATCACCAGCTGAAGCCTATAGAGTACGAG
CCATAGATAAAATAAAAGATTTTATTTAGTCTCCAGAAAAAGGGGGGAATGAAAGACCCCACCTGTAGGT
TTGGCAAGCTAGCTTAAGTAACGCCATTTTGCAAGGCATGGAAAAATACATAACTGAGAATAGAGAAGTT
CAGATCAAGGTCAGGAACAGATGGAACAGCTGAATATGGGCCAAACAGGATATCTGTGGTAAGCAGTTCC
TGCCCCGGCTCAGGGCCAAGAACAGATGGAACAGCTGAATATGGGCCAAACAGGATATCTGTGGTAAGCA
GTTCCTGCCCCGGCTCAGGGCCAAGAACAGATGGTCCCCAGATGCGGTCCAGCCCTCAGCAGTTTCTAGA
GAACCATCAGATGTTTCCAGGGTGCCCCAAGGACCTGAAATGACCCTGTGCCTTATTTGAACTAACCAAT
CAGTTCGCTTCTCGCTTCTGTTCGCGCGCTTCTGCTCCCCGAGCTCAATAAAAGAGCCCACAACCCCTCA
CTCGGGGCGCCAGTCCTCCGATTGACTGAGTCGCCCGGGTACCCGTGTATCCAATAAACCCTCTTGCAGT
TGCATCCGACTTGTGGTCTCGCTGTTCCTTGGGAGGGTCTCCTCTGAGTGATTGACTACCCGTCAGCGGG
GGTCTTTCACATGCAGCATGTATCAAAATTAATTTGGTTTTTTTTCTTAAGTATTTACATTAAATGGCCA
TAGTACTTAAAGTTACATTGGCTTCCTTGAAATAAACATGGAGTATTCAGAATGTGTCATAAATATTTCT
AATTTTAAGATAGTATCTCCATTGGCTTTCTACTTTTTCTTTTATTTTTTTTTGTCCTCTGTCTTCCATT
TGTTGTTGTTGTTGTTTGTTTGTTTGTTTGTTGGTTGGTTGGTTAATTTTTTTTTAAAGATCCTACACTA
TAGTTCAAGCTAGACTATTAGCTACTCTGTAACCCAGGGTGACCTTGAAGTCATGGGTAGCCTGCTGTTT
TAGCCTTCCCACATCTAAGATTACAGGTATGAGCTATCATTTTTGGTATATTGATTGATTGATTGATTGA
TGTGTGTGTGTGTGATTGTGTTTGTGTGTGTGATTGTGTATATGTGTGTATGGTTGTGTGTGATTGTGTG
TATGTATGTTTGTGTGTGATTGTGTGTGTGTGATTGTGCATGTGTGTGTGTGTGATTGTGTTTATGTGTA
TAATTGTGTGTGTGTGTGTGTGTGTGTGTGTGTGTGTGTGTGTGTGTGTGTTGTGTATATATATTTATGG
TAGTGAGAGGCAACGCTCCGGCTCAGGTGTCAGGTTGGTTTTTGAGACAGAGTCTTTCACTTAGCTTGGA
ATTCACTGGCCGTCGTTTTACAACGTCGTGACTGGGAAAACCCTGGCGTTACCCAACTTAATCGCCTTGC
AGCACATCCCCCTTTCGCCAGCTGGCGTAATAGCGAAGAGGCCCGCACCGATCGCCCTTCCCAACAGTTG
CGCAGCCTGAATGGCGAATGGCGCCTGATGCGGTATTTTCTCCTTACGCATCTGTGCGGTATTTCACACC
GCATATGGTGCACTCTCAGTACAATCTGCTCTGATGCCGCATAGTTAAGCCAGCCCCGACACCCGCCAAC
ACCCGCTGACGCGCCCTGACGGGCTTGTCTGCTCCCGGCATCCGCTTACAGACAAGCTGTGACCGTCTCC
GGGAGCTGCATGTGTCAGAGGTTTTCACCGTCATCACCGAAACGCGCGAGACGAAAGGGCCTCGTGATAC
GCCTATTTTTATAGGTTAATGTCATGATAATAATGGTTTCTTAGACGTCAGGTGGCACTTTTCGGGGAAA
TGTGCGCGGAACCCCTATTTGTTTATTTTTCTAAATACATTCAAATATGTATCCGCTCATGAGACAATAA
CCCTGATAAATGCTTCAATAATATTGAAAAAGGAAGAGTATGAGTATTCAACATTTCCGTGTCGCCCTTA
TTCCCTTTTTTGCGGCATTTTGCCTTCCTGTTTTTGCTCACCCAGAAACGCTGGTGAAAGTAAAAGATGC
TGAAGATCAGTTGGGTGCACGAGTGGGTTACATCGAACTGGATCTCAACAGCGGTAAGATCCTTGAGAGT
TTTCGCCCCGAAGAACGTTTTCCAATGATGAGCACTTTTAAAGTTCTGCTATGTGGCGCGGTATTATCCC
GTATTGACGCCGGGCAAGAGCAACTCGGTCGCCGCATACACTATTCTCAGAATGACTTGGTTGAGTACTC
ACCAGTCACAGAAAAGCATCTTACGGATGGCATGACAGTAAGAGAATTATGCAGTGCTGCCATAACCATG
AGTGATAACACTGCGGCCAACTTACTTCTGACAACGATCGGAGGACCGAAGGAGCTAACCGCTTTTTTGC
ACAACATGGGGGATCATGTAACTCGCCTTGATCGTTGGGAACCGGAGCTGAATGAAGCCATACCAAACGA
CGAGCGTGACACCACGATGCCTGTAGCAATGGCAACAACGTTGCGCAAACTATTAACTGGCGAACTACTT
ACTCTAGCTTCCCGGCAACAATTAATAGACTGGATGGAGGCGGATAAAGTTGCAGGACCACTTCTGCGCT
CGGCCCTTCCGGCTGGCTGGTTTATTGCTGATAAATCTGGAGCCGGTGAGCGTGGGTCTCGCGGTATCAT
TGCAGCACTGGGGCCAGATGGTAAGCCCTCCCGTATCGTAGTTATCTACACGACGGGGAGTCAGGCAACT
ATGGATGAACGAAATAGACAGATCGCTGAGATAGGTGCCTCACTGATTAAGCATTGGTAACTGTCAGACC
AAGTTTACTCATATATACTTTAGATTGATTTAAAACTTCATTTTTAATTTAAAAGGATCTAGGTGAAGAT
CCTTTTTGATAATCTCATGACCAAAATCCCTTAACGTGAGTTTTCGTTCCACTGAGCGTCAGACCCCGTA
GAAAAGATCAAAGGATCTTCTTGAGATCCTTTTTTTCTGCGCGTAATCTGCTGCTTGCAAACAAAAAAAC
CACCGCTACCAGCGGTGGTTTGTTTGCCGGATCAAGAGCTACCAACTCTTTTTCCGAAGGTAACTGGCTT
CAGCAGAGCGCAGATACCAAATACTGTTCTTCTAGTGTAGCCGTAGTTAGGCCACCACTTCAAGAACTCT
GTAGCACCGCCTACATACCTCGCTCTGCTAATCCTGTTACCAGTGGCTGCTGCCAGTGGCGATAAGTCGT
GTCTTACCGGGTTGGACTCAAGACGATAGTTACCGGATAAGGCGCAGCGGTCGGGCTGAACGGGGGGTTC
GTGCACACAGCCCAGCTTGGAGCGAACGACCTACACCGAACTGAGATACCTACAGCGTGAGCTATGAGAA
AGCGCCACGCTTCCCGAAGGGAGAAAGGCGGACAGGTATCCGGTAAGCGGCAGGGTCGGAACAGGAGAGC
GCACGAGGGAGCTTCCAGGGGGAAACGCCTGGTATCTTTATAGTCCTGTCGGGCCACGCTTCCCGAAGGG
AGAAAGGCGGACAGGTATCCGGTAAGCGGCAGGGTCGGAACAGGAGAGCGCACGAGGGAGCTTCCAGGGG
GAAACGCCTGGTATCTTTATAGTCCTGTCGGGTTTCGCCACCTCTGACTTGAGCGTCGATTTTTGTGATG
CTCGTCAGGGGGGCGGAGCCTATGGAAAAACGCCAGCAACGCGGCCTTTTTACGGTTCCTGGCCTTTTGC
TGGCCTTTTGCTCACATGTTCTTTCCTGCGTTATCCCCTGATTCTGTGGATAACCGTATTACCGCCTTTG
AGTGAGCTGATACCGCTCGCCGCAGCCGAACGACCGAGCGCAGCGAGTCAGTGAGCGAGGAAGCGGAAGA
GCGCCCAATACGCAAACCGCCTCTCCCCGCGCGTTGGCCGATTCATTAATGCAGCTGGCACGACAGGTTT
CCCGACTGGAAAGCGGGCAGTGAGCGCAACGCAATTAATGTGAGTTAGCTCACTCATTAGGCACCCCAGG
CTTTACACTTTATGCTTCCGGCTCGTATGTTGTGTGGAATTGTGAGCGGATAACAATTTCACACAGGAAA
CAGCTATGACCATGATTACGCCAAGCTTTGCTCTTAGGAGTTTCCTAATACATCCCAAACTCAAATATAT
AAAGCATTTGACTTGTTCTATGCCCTAGGGGGCGGGGGGAAGCTAAGCCAGCTTTTTTTAACATTTAAAA
TGTTAATTCCATTTTAAATGCACAGATGTTTTTATTTCATAAGGGTTTCAATGTGCATGAATGCTGCAAT
ATTCCTGTTACCAAAGCTAGTATAAATAAAAATAGATAAACGTGGAAATTACTTAGAGTTTCTGTCATTA
ACGTTTCCTTCCTCAGTTGACAACATAAATGCGCTGCTGAGAAGCCAGTTTGCATCTGTCAGGATCAATT
TCCCATTATGCCAGTCATATTAATTACTAGTCAATTAGTTGATTTTTATTTTTGACATATACATGTGAAA
GACCCCACCTGTAGGTTTGGCAAGCTAGCTTAAGTAACGCCATTTTGCAAGGCATGGAAAAATACATAAC
TGAGAATAGAAAAGTTCAGATCAAGGTCAGGAACAGATGGAACAGCTGAATATGGGCCAAACAGGATATC
TGTGGTAAGCAGTTCCTGCCCCGGCTCAGGGCCAAGAACAGATGGAACAGCTGAATATGGGCCAAACAGG
ATATCTGTGGTAAGCAGTTCCTGCCCCGGCTCAGGGCCAAGAACAGATGGTCCCCAGATGCGGTCCAGCC
CTCAGCAGTTTCTAGAGAACCATCAGATGTTTCCAGGGTGCCCCAAGGACCTGAAATGACCCTGTGCCTT
ATTTGAACTAACCAATCAGTTCGCTTCTCGCTTCTGTTCGCGCGCTTCTGCTCCCCGAGCTCAATAAAAG
AGCCCACAACCCCTCACTCGGCGCGCCAGTCCTCCGATTGACTGAGTCGCCCGGGTACCCGTGTATCCAA
TAAACCCTCTTGCAGTTGCATCCGACTTGTGGTCTCGCTGTTCCTTGGGAGGGTCTCCTCTGAGTGATTG
ACTACCCGTCAGCGGGGGTCTTTCATTTGGGGGCTCGTCCGGGATCGGGAGACCCCTGCCCAGGGACCAC
CGACCCACCACCGGGAGGTAAGCTGGCCAGCAACTTATCTGTGTCTGTCCGATTGTCTAGTGTCTATGAC
TGATTTTATGCGCCTGCGTCGGTACTAGTTAGCTAACTAGCTCTGTATCTGGCGGACCCGTGGTGGAACT
GACGAGTTCGGAACACCCGGCCGCAACCCTGGGAGACGTCCCAGGGACTTCGGGGGCCGTTTTTGTGGCC
CGACCTGAGTCCAAAAATCCCGATCGTTTTGGACTCTTTGGTGCACCCCCCTTAGAGGAGGGATATGTGG
TTCTGGTAGGAGACGAGAACCTAAAACAGTTCCCGCCTCCGTCTGAATTTTTGCTTTCGGTTTGGGACCG
AAGCCGCGCCGCGCGTCTTGTCTGCTGCAGCATCGTTCTGTGTTGTCTCTGTCTGACTGTGTTTCTGTAT
TTGTCTGAAAATATGGGCCCGGGCCAGACTGTTACCACTCCCTTAAGTTTGACCTTAGGTCACTGGAAAG
ATGTCGAGCGGATCGCTCACAACCAGTCGGTAGATGTCAAGAAGAGACGTTGGGTTACCTTCTGCTCTGC
AGAATGGCCAACCTTTAACGTCGGATGGCCGCGAGACGGCACCTTTAACCGAGACCTCATCACCCAGGTT
AAGATCAAGGTCTTTTCACCTGGCCCGCATGGACACCCAGACCAGGTCCCCTACATCGTGACCTGGGAAG
CCTTGGCTTTTGACCCCCCTCCCTGGGTCAAGCCCTTTGTACACCCTAAGCCTCCGCCTCCTCTTCCTCC
ATCCGCCCCGTCTCTCCCCCTTGAACCTCCTCGTTCGACCCCGCCTCGATCCTCCCTTTATCCAGCCCTC
ACTCCTTCTCTAGGCGCCCCCATATGGCCATATGAGATCCTATATGGGGCACCCCCGCCCCTTGTAAACT
TCCCTGACCCTGACATGACAAGAGTTACTAACAGCCCCTCTCTCCAAGCTCACTTACAGGCTCTCTACTT
AGTCCAGCACGAAGTCTGGAGACCTCTGGCGGCAGCCTACCAAGAACAACTGGACCGACCGGTGGTACCT
CACCCTTACCGAGTCGGCGACACAGTGTGGGTCCGCCGACACCAGACTAAGAACCTAGAACCTCGCTGGA
AAGGACCTTACACAGTCCTGCTGACCACCCCCACCGCCCTCAAAGTAGACGGCATCGCAGCTTGGATACA
CGCCGCCCACGTGAAGGCTGCCGACCCCGGGGGTGGACCATCCTCTAGACTGCCAGATCTACCATGAAGG
ACAACACCGTGCCCCTGAAGCTGATCGCCCTGCTGGCCAACGGCGAGTTCCACTCTGGCGAGCAGCTGGG
AGAGACCCTGGGAATGAGCAGAGCCGCCATCAACAAGCACATCCAGACACTGAGAGACTGGGGAGTGGAC
GTGTTCACCGTGCCTGGCAAGGGCTACAGCCTGCCTGAGCCTATCCAGCTGCTGAACGCCAAGCAGATCC
TGGGACAGCTGGATGGCGGAAGCGTGGCCGTGCTGCCTGTGATCGACTCCACCAATCAGTACCTGCTGGA
CAGAATCGGAGAGCTGAAGTCCGGCGACGCCTGCATCGCCGAGTACCAGCAGGCTGGCAGAGGACGCAGA
GGACGGAAGTGGTTCAGCCCATTCGGAGCCAACCTGTACCTGTCCATGTTCTGGAGACTGGAGCAGGGAC
CTGCTGCTGCCATCGGACTGAGTCTGGTGATCGGAATCGTGATGGCCGAGGTGCTGAGAAAGCTGGGAGC
CGACAAGGTGAGAGTGAAGTGGCCTAATGACCTGTACCTCCAGGACCGCAAGCTGGCTGGCATCCTGGTG
GAGCTGACAGGCAAGACAGGCGATGCCGCTCAGATCGTGATCGGAGCCGGAATCAACATGGCCATGAGAA
GAGTGGAGGAGAGCGTGGTGAACCAGGGCTGGATCACCCTGCAGGAGGCTGGCATCAACCTGGACCGGAA
CACCCTGGCCGCCATGCTGATCAGAGAGCTGAGAGCCGCTCTGGAGCTGTTCGAGCAGGAGGGACTGGCT
CCTTACCTGAGCAGATGGGAGAAGCTGGACAACTTCATCAACAGACCTGTGAAGCTGATCATCGGCGACA
AGGAAATCTTCGGCATCTCCAGAGGAATCGACAAGCAGGGAGCTCTGCTGCTGGAGCAGGACGGAATCAT
CAAGCCCTGGATGGGCGGAGAAATCTCCCTGAGAAGCGCAGAGAAGTAGCATCATCACCATCACCACCAT
CACCTCGAGATGGTGAGCAAGGGCGAGGAGCTGTTCACCGGGGTGGTGCCCATCCTGGTCGAGCTGGACG
GCGACGTAAACGGCCACAAGTTCAGCGTGTCCGGCGAGGGCGAGGGCGATGCCACCTACGGCAAGCTGAC
CCTGAAGTTCATCTGCACCACCGGCAAGCTGCCCGTGCCCTGGCCCACCCTCGTGACCACCCTGACCTAC
GGCGTGCAGTGCTTCAGCCGCTACCCCGACCACATGAAGCAGCACGACTTCTTCAAGTCCGCCATGCCCG
AAGGCTACGTCCAGGAGCGCACCATCTTCTTCAAGGACGACGGCAACTACAAGACCCGCGCCGAGGTGAA
GTTCGAGGGCGACACCCTGGTGAACCGCATCGAGCTGAAGGGCATCGACTTCAAGGAGGACGGCAACATC
CTGGGGCACAAGCTGGAGTACAACTACAACAGCCACAACGTCTATATCATGGCCGACAAGCAGAAGAACG
GCATCAAGGTGAACTTCAAGATCCGCCACAACATCGAGGACGGCAGCGTGCAGCTCGCCGACCACTACCA
GCAGAACACCCCCATCGGCGACGGCCCCGTGCTGCTGCCCGACAACCACTACCTGAGCACCCAGTCCGCC
CTGAGCAAAGACCCCAACGAGAAGCGCGATCACATGGTCCTGCTGGAGTTCGTGACCGCCGCCGGGATCA
CTCTCGGCATGGACGAGCTGTACAAGGC
