Features (pLannotate 1.2.2; 21 found; start..end, strand, type, name):
    535..892     +  misc_feature   MMLV Ψ: packaging signal of Moloney murine leukemia virus (MMLV)
    957..1373    +  CDS            gag (truncated): truncated Moloney murine leukemia virus (MMLV) gag gene lacking the start codon
   1383..1757    +  misc_feature   pol region: Moloney murine leukemia virus (MMLV) pol region containing the splice acceptor site
   1772..2734    +  CDS            BirA: E. coli biotin protein ligase
   2770..3486    +  CDS            EGFP: the original enhanced GFP (Yang et al., 1996) mammalian codon-optimized
   3546..4107    +  misc_feature   IRES: internal ribosome entry site (IRES) of the encephalomyocarditis virus (EMCV)
   4110..4925    +  CDS            IL2RA: IL2RA_HUMAN - Experimental evidence at protein level: Swiss-Prot protein existence level 1. Receptor for interleukin-2. The receptor is involved in the regulation of immune tolerance by controlling regulatory T cells (TREGs) activity. TREGs suppress the activation and expansion of autoreactive T-cells. From Homo sapiens (Human).
   4937..5034    +  CDS            env (fragment): murine leukemia virus gPr80 envelope polyprotein precursor; env; proteolytically cleaved into gp70SU and p15TM subunits
   5076..5197    +  LTR            3' LTR (ΔU3) (fragment): self-inactivating 3' long terminal repeat (LTR) from Moloney murine leukemia virus
   5198..5667    +  LTR            LTR: long terminal repeat from Moloney murine leukemia virus
   6359..6516    +  CDS            lacZα (fragment): LacZα fragment of β-galactosidase; lacZ fragment
   6522..6621    -  misc_feature   bom (fragment): basis of mobility region from pBR322
   6723..6758    -  CDS            rop (fragment): Rop protein, which maintains plasmids at low copy number; rop
   6853..6957    +  promoter       AmpR promoter: bla
   6958..7818    +  CDS            AmpR: β-lactamase; bla; confers resistance to ampicillin, carbenicillin, and related antibiotics
   7989..8577    +  rep_origin     ori: high-copy-number ColE1/pMB1/pBR322/pUC origin of replication
   8760..8852    +  CDS            lacI (fragment): lac repressor; lacI; The lac repressor binds to the lac operator to inhibit transcription in E. coli. This inhibition can be relieved by adding lactose or isopropyl-β-D-thiogalactopyranoside (IPTG).
   8865..8886    +  protein_bind   CAP binding site: CAP binding activates transcription in the presence of cAMP. E. coli catabolite activator protein
   8901..8931    +  promoter       lac promoter: promoter for the E. coli lac operon
   8939..8955    +  protein_bind   lac operator: The lac repressor binds to the lac operator to inhibit transcription in E. coli. This inhibition can be relieved by adding lactose or isopropyl-β-D-thiogalactopyranoside (IPTG). lac repressor encoded by lacI
   9385..472     +  LTR            LTR (across the origin): long terminal repeat from Moloney murine leukemia virus
>Addgene plasmid #133283 | pOz-humBirA-GFP | addgene full sequence | sequence record 261779 | Addgene NGS Result
CTGAATATGGGCCAAACAGGATATCTGTGGTAAGCAGTTCCTGCCCCGGCTCAGGGCCAAGAACAGATGG
AACAGCTGAATATGGGCCAAACAGGATATCTGTGGTAAGCAGTTCCTGCCCCGGCTCAGGGCCAAGAACA
GATGGTCCCCAGATGCGGTCCAGCCCTCAGCAGTTTCTAGAGAACCATCAGATGTTTCCAGGGTGCCCCA
AGGACCTGAAATGACCCTGTGCCTTATTTGAACTAACCAATCAGTTCGCTTCTCGCTTCTGTTCGCGCGC
TTCTGCTCCCCGAGCTCAATAAAAGAGCCCACAACCCCTCACTCGGCGCGCCAGTCCTCCGATTGACTGA
GTCGCCCGGGTACCCGTGTATCCAATAAACCCTCTTGCAGTTGCATCCGACTTGTGGTCTCGCTGTTCCT
TGGGAGGGTCTCCTCTGAGTGATTGACTACCCGTCAGCGGGGGTCTTTCATTTGGGGGCTCGTCCGGGAT
CGGGAGACCCCTGCCCAGGGACCACCGACCCACCACCGGGAGGTAAGCTGGCCAGCAACTTATCTGTGTC
TGTCCGATTGTCTAGTGTCTATGACTGATTTTATGCGCCTGCGTCGGTACTAGTTAGCTAACTAGCTCTG
TATCTGGCGGACCCGTGGTGGAACTGACGAGTTCGGAACACCCGGCCGCAACCCTGGGAGACGTCCCAGG
GACTTCGGGGGCCGTTTTTGTGGCCCGACCTGAGTCCAAAAATCCCGATCGTTTTGGACTCTTTGGTGCA
CCCCCCTTAGAGGAGGGATATGTGGTTCTGGTAGGAGACGAGAACCTAAAACAGTTCCCGCCTCCGTCTG
AATTTTTGCTTTCGGTTTGGGACCGAAGCCGCGCCGCGCGTCTTGTCTGCTGCAGCATCGTTCTGTGTTG
TCTCTGTCTGACTGTGTTTCTGTATTTGTCTGAAAATATGGGCCCGGGCCAGACTGTTACCACTCCCTTA
AGTTTGACCTTAGGTCACTGGAAAGATGTCGAGCGGATCGCTCACAACCAGTCGGTAGATGTCAAGAAGA
GACGTTGGGTTACCTTCTGCTCTGCAGAATGGCCAACCTTTAACGTCGGATGGCCGCGAGACGGCACCTT
TAACCGAGACCTCATCACCCAGGTTAAGATCAAGGTCTTTTCACCTGGCCCGCATGGACACCCAGACCAG
GTCCCCTACATCGTGACCTGGGAAGCCTTGGCTTTTGACCCCCCTCCCTGGGTCAAGCCCTTTGTACACC
CTAAGCCTCCGCCTCCTCTTCCTCCATCCGCCCCGTCTCTCCCCCTTGAACCTCCTCGTTCGACCCCGCC
TCGATCCTCCCTTTATCCAGCCCTCACTCCTTCTCTAGGCGCCCCCATATGGCCATATGAGATCCTATAT
GGGGCACCCCCGCCCCTTGTAAACTTCCCTGACCCTGACATGACAAGAGTTACTAACAGCCCCTCTCTCC
AAGCTCACTTACAGGCTCTCTACTTAGTCCAGCACGAAGTCTGGAGACCTCTGGCGGCAGCCTACCAAGA
ACAACTGGACCGACCGGTGGTACCTCACCCTTACCGAGTCGGCGACACAGTGTGGGTCCGCCGACACCAG
ACTAAGAACCTAGAACCTCGCTGGAAAGGACCTTACACAGTCCTGCTGACCACCCCCACCGCCCTCAAAG
TAGACGGCATCGCAGCTTGGATACACGCCGCCCACGTGAAGGCTGCCGACCCCGGGGGTGGACCATCCTC
TAGACTGCCAGATCTTAGACCATGAAGGACAACACCGTGCCCCTGAAGCTGATCGCCCTGCTGGCCAACG
GCGAGTTCCACTCTGGCGAGCAGCTGGGAGAGACCCTGGGAATGAGCAGAGCCGCCATCAACAAGCACAT
CCAGACACTGAGAGACTGGGGAGTGGACGTGTTCACCGTGCCTGGCAAGGGCTACAGCCTGCCTGAGCCT
ATCCAGCTGCTGAACGCCAAGCAGATCCTGGGACAGCTGGATGGCGGAAGCGTGGCCGTGCTGCCTGTGA
TCGACTCCACCAATCAGTACCTGCTGGACAGAATCGGAGAGCTGAAGTCCGGCGACGCCTGCATCGCCGA
GTACCAGCAGGCTGGCAGAGGACGCAGAGGACGGAAGTGGTTCAGCCCATTCGGAGCCAACCTGTACCTG
TCCATGTTCTGGAGACTGGAGCAGGGACCTGCTGCTGCCATCGGACTGAGTCTGGTGATCGGAATCGTGA
TGGCCGAGGTGCTGAGAAAGCTGGGAGCCGACAAGGTGAGAGTGAAGTGGCCTAATGACCTGTACCTCCA
GGACCGCAAGCTGGCTGGCATCCTGGTGGAGCTGACAGGCAAGACAGGCGATGCCGCTCAGATCGTGATC
GGAGCCGGAATCAACATGGCCATGAGAAGAGTGGAGGAGAGCGTGGTGAACCAGGGCTGGATCACCCTGC
AGGAGGCTGGCATCAACCTGGACCGGAACACCCTGGCCGCCATGCTGATCAGAGAGCTGAGAGCCGCTCT
GGAGCTGTTCGAGCAGGAGGGACTGGCTCCTTACCTGAGCAGATGGGAGAAGCTGGACAACTTCATCAAC
AGACCTGTGAAGCTGATCATCGGCGACAAGGAAATCTTCGGCATCTCCAGAGGAATCGACAAGCAGGGAG
CTCTGCTGCTGGAGCAGGACGGAATCATCAAGCCCTGGATGGGCGGAGAAATCTCCCTGAGAAGCGCAGA
GAAGGGAGGACATCATCACCATCACCACCATCACCTCGAGGTGAGCAAGGGCGAGGAGCTGTTCACCGGG
GTGGTGCCCATCCTGGTCGAGCTGGACGGCGACGTAAACGGCCACAAGTTCAGCGTGTCCGGCGAGGGCG
AGGGCGATGCCACCTACGGCAAGCTGACCCTGAAGTTCATCTGCACCACCGGCAAGCTGCCCGTGCCCTG
GCCCACCCTCGTGACCACCCTGACCTACGGCGTGCAGTGCTTCAGCCGCTACCCCGACCACATGAAGCAG
CACGACTTCTTCAAGTCCGCCATGCCCGAAGGCTACGTCCAGGAGCGCACCATCTTCTTCAAGGACGACG
GCAACTACAAGACCCGCGCCGAGGTGAAGTTCGAGGGCGACACCCTGGTGAACCGCATCGAGCTGAAGGG
CATCGACTTCAAGGAGGACGGCAACATCCTGGGGCACAAGCTGGAGTACAACTACAACAGCCACAACGTC
TATATCATGGCCGACAAGCAGAAGAACGGCATCAAGGTGAACTTCAAGATCCGCCACAACATCGAGGACG
GCAGCGTGCAGCTCGCCGACCACTACCAGCAGAACACCCCCATCGGCGACGGCCCCGTGCTGCTGCCCGA
CAACCACTACCTGAGCACCCAGTCCGCCCTGAGCAAAGACCCCAACGAGAAGCGCGATCACATGGTCCTG
CTGGAGTTCGTGACCGCCGCCGGGATCACTCTCGGCATGGACGAGCTGTACAAGTAGCGGCCGCATCGAG
AGATCCGGGAGACACAACGGTTTCCCTCTAGCGGGATCAATTCCGCCCCCCCCCCTAACGTTACTGGCCG
AAGCCGCTTGGAATAAGGCCGGTGTGCGTTTGTCTATATGTTATTTTCCACCATATTGCCGTCTTTTGGC
AATGTGAGGGCCCGGAAACCTGGCCCTGTCTTCTTGACGAGCATTCCTAGGGGTCTTTCCCCTCTCGCCA
AAGGAATGCAAGGTCTGTTGAATGTCGTGAAGGAAGCAGTTCCTCTGGAAGCTTCTTGAAGACAAACAAC
GTCTGTAGCGACCCTTTGCAGGCAGCGGAACCCCCCACCTGGCGACAGGTGCCTCTGCGGCCAAAAGCCA
CGTGTATAAGATACACCTGCAAAGGCGGCACAACCCCAGTGCCACGTTGTGAGTTGGATAGTTGTGGAAA
GAGTCAAATGGCTCTCCTCAAGCGTATTCAACAAGGGGCTGAAGGATGCCCAGAAGGTACCCCATTGTAT
GGGATCTGATCTGGGGCCTCGGTGCACATGCTTTACATGTGTTTAGTCGAGGTTAAAAAAACGTCTAGGC
CCCCCGAACCACGGGGACGTGGTTTTCCTTTGAAAAACACGATAATACCATGGATTCATACCTGCTGATG
TGGGGACTGCTCACGTTCATCATGGTGCCTGGCTGCCAGGCAGAGCTCTGTGACGATGACCCGCCAGAGA
TCCCACACGCCACATTCAAAGCCATGGCCTACAAGGAAGGAACCATGTTGAACTGTGAATGCAAGAGAGG
TTTCCGCAGAATAAAAAGCGGGTCACTCTATATGCTCTGTACAGGAAACTCTAGCCACTCGTCCTGGGAC
AACCAATGTCAATGCACAAGCTCTGCCACTCGGAACACAACGAAACAAGTGACACCTCAACCTGAAGAAC
AGAAAGAAAGGAAAACCACAGAAATGCAAAGTCCAATGCAGCCAGTGGACCAAGCGAGCCTTCCAGGTCA
CTGCAGGGAACCTCCACCATGGGAAAATGAAGCCACAGAGAGAATTTATCATTTCGTGGTGGGGCAGATG
GTTTATTATCAGTGCGTCCAGGGATACAGGGCTCTACACAGAGGTCCTGCTGAGAGCGTCTGCAAAATGA
CCCACGGGAAGACAAGGTGGACCCAGCCCCAGCTCATATGCACAGGTGAAATGGAGACCAGTCAGTTTCC
AGGTGAAGAGAAGCCTCAGGCAAGCCCCGAAGGCCGTCCTGAGAGTGAGACTTCCTGCCTCGTCACAACA
ACAGATTTTCAAATACAGACAGAAATGGCTGCAACCATGGAGACGTCCATATTTACAACAGAGTACCAGG
TAGCAGTGGCCGGCTGTGTTTTCCTGCTGATCAGCGTCCTCCTCCTGAGTGGGCTCACCTGGCAGCGGAG
ACAGAGGAAGAGTAGAAGAACAATCTAGAGGATCCGGATTAGTCCAATTTGTTAAAGACAGGATATCAGT
GGTCCAGGCTCTAGTTTTGACTCAACAATATCACCAGCTGAAGCCTATAGAGTACGAGCCATAGATAAAA
TAAAAGATTTTATTTAGTCTCCAGAAAAAGGGGGGAATGAAAGACCCCACCTGTAGGTTTGGCAAGCTAG
CTTAAGTAACGCCATTTTGCAAGGCATGGAAAAATACATAACTGAGAATAGAGAAGTTCAGATCAAGGTC
AGGAACAGATGGAACAGCTGAATATGGGCCAAACAGGATATCTGTGGTAAGCAGTTCCTGCCCCGGCTCA
GGGCCAAGAACAGATGGAACAGCTGAATATGGGCCAAACAGGATATCTGTGGTAAGCAGTTCCTGCCCCG
GCTCAGGGCCAAGAACAGATGGTCCCCAGATGCGGTCCAGCCCTCAGCAGTTTCTAGAGAACCATCAGAT
GTTTCCAGGGTGCCCCAAGGACCTGAAATGACCCTGTGCCTTATTTGAACTAACCAATCAGTTCGCTTCT
CGCTTCTGTTCGCGCGCTTCTGCTCCCCGAGCTCAATAAAAGAGCCCACAACCCCTCACTCGGGGCGCCA
GTCCTCCGATTGACTGAGTCGCCCGGGTACCCGTGTATCCAATAAACCCTCTTGCAGTTGCATCCGACTT
GTGGTCTCGCTGTTCCTTGGGAGGGTCTCCTCTGAGTGATTGACTACCCGTCAGCGGGGGTCTTTCACAT
GCAGCATGTATCAAAATTAATTTGGTTTTTTTTCTTAAGTATTTACATTAAATGGCCATAGTACTTAAAG
TTACATTGGCTTCCTTGAAATAAACATGGAGTATTCAGAATGTGTCATAAATATTTCTAATTTTAAGATA
GTATCTCCATTGGCTTTCTACTTTTTCTTTTATTTTTTTTTGTCCTCTGTCTTCCATTTGTTGTTGTTGT
TGTTTGTTTGTTTGTTTGTTGGTTGGTTGGTTAATTTTTTTTTAAAGATCCTACACTATAGTTCAAGCTA
GACTATTAGCTACTCTGTAACCCAGGGTGACCTTGAAGTCATGGGTAGCCTGCTGTTTTAGCCTTCCCAC
ATCTAAGATTACAGGTATGAGCTATCATTTTTGGTATATTGATTGATTGATTGATTGATGTGTGTGTGTG
TGATTGTGTTTGTGTGTGTGATTGTGTATATGTGTGTATGGTTGTGTGTGATTGTGTGTATGTATGTTTG
TGTGTGATTGTGTGTGTGTGATTGTGCATGTGTGTGTGTGTGATTGTGTTTATGTGTATGATTGTGTGTG
TGTGTGTGTGTGTGTGTGTGTGTGTGTGTGTGTGTGTGTTGTGTATATATATTTATGGTAGTGAGAGGCA
ACGCTCCGGCTCAGGTGTCAGGTTGGTTTTTGAGACAGAGTCTTTCACTTAGCTTGGAATTCACTGGCCG
TCGTTTTACAACGTCGTGACTGGGAAAACCCTGGCGTTACCCAACTTAATCGCCTTGCAGCACATCCCCC
TTTCGCCAGCTGGCGTAATAGCGAAGAGGCCCGCACCGATCGCCCTTCCCAACAGTTGCGCAGCCTGAAT
GGCGAATGGCGCCTGATGCGGTATTTTCTCCTTACGCATCTGTGCGGTATTTCACACCGCATATGGTGCA
CTCTCAGTACAATCTGCTCTGATGCCGCATAGTTAAGCCAGCCCCGACACCCGCCAACACCCGCTGACGC
GCCCTGACGGGCTTGTCTGCTCCCGGCATCCGCTTACAGACAAGCTGTGACCGTCTCCGGGAGCTGCATG
TGTCAGAGGTTTTCACCGTCATCACCGAAACGCGCGAGACGAAAGGGCCTCGTGATACGCCTATTTTTAT
AGGTTAATGTCATGATAATAATGGTTTCTTAGACGTCAGGTGGCACTTTTCGGGGAAATGTGCGCGGAAC
CCCTATTTGTTTATTTTTCTAAATACATTCAAATATGTATCCGCTCATGAGACAATAACCCTGATAAATG
CTTCAATAATATTGAAAAAGGAAGAGTATGAGTATTCAACATTTCCGTGTCGCCCTTATTCCCTTTTTTG
CGGCATTTTGCCTTCCTGTTTTTGCTCACCCAGAAACGCTGGTGAAAGTAAAAGATGCTGAAGATCAGTT
GGGTGCACGAGTGGGTTACATCGAACTGGATCTCAACAGCGGTAAGATCCTTGAGAGTTTTCGCCCCGAA
GAACGTTTTCCAATGATGAGCACTTTTAAAGTTCTGCTATGTGGCGCGGTATTATCCCGTATTGACGCCG
GGCAAGAGCAACTCGGTCGCCGCATACACTATTCTCAGAATGACTTGGTTGAGTACTCACCAGTCACAGA
AAAGCATCTTACGGATGGCATGACAGTAAGAGAATTATGCAGTGCTGCCATAACCATGAGTGATAACACT
GCGGCCAACTTACTTCTGACAACGATCGGAGGACCGAAGGAGCTAACCGCTTTTTTGCACAACATGGGGG
ATCATGTAACTCGCCTTGATCGTTGGGAACCGGAGCTGAATGAAGCCATACCAAACGACGAGCGTGACAC
CACGATGCCTGTAGCAATGGCAACAACGTTGCGCAAACTATTAACTGGCGAACTACTTACTCTAGCTTCC
CGGCAACAATTAATAGACTGGATGGAGGCGGATAAAGTTGCAGGACCACTTCTGCGCTCGGCCCTTCCGG
CTGGCTGGTTTATTGCTGATAAATCTGGAGCCGGTGAGCGTGGGTCTCGCGGTATCATTGCAGCACTGGG
GCCAGATGGTAAGCCCTCCCGTATCGTAGTTATCTACACGACGGGGAGTCAGGCAACTATGGATGAACGA
AATAGACAGATCGCTGAGATAGGTGCCTCACTGATTAAGCATTGGTAACTGTCAGACCAAGTTTACTCAT
ATATACTTTAGATTGATTTAAAACTTCATTTTTAATTTAAAAGGATCTAGGTGAAGATCCTTTTTGATAA
TCTCATGACCAAAATCCCTTAACGTGAGTTTTCGTTCCACTGAGCGTCAGACCCCGTAGAAAAGATCAAA
GGATCTTCTTGAGATCCTTTTTTTCTGCGCGTAATCTGCTGCTTGCAAACAAAAAAACCACCGCTACCAG
CGGTGGTTTGTTTGCCGGATCAAGAGCTACCAACTCTTTTTCCGAAGGTAACTGGCTTCAGCAGAGCGCA
GATACCAAATACTGTTCTTCTAGTGTAGCCGTAGTTAGGCCACCACTTCAAGAACTCTGTAGCACCGCCT
ACATACCTCGCTCTGCTAATCCTGTTACCAGTGGCTGCTGCCAGTGGCGATAAGTCGTGTCTTACCGGGT
TGGACTCAAGACGATAGTTACCGGATAAGGCGCAGCGGTCGGGCTGAACGGGGGGTTCGTGCACACAGCC
CAGCTTGGAGCGAACGACCTACACCGAACTGAGATACCTACAGCGTGAGCTATGAGAAAGCGCCACGCTT
CCCGAAGGGAGAAAGGCGGACAGGTATCCGGTAAGCGGCAGGGTCGGAACAGGAGAGCGCACGAGGGAGC
TTCCAGGGGGAAACGCCTGGTATCTTTATAGTCCTGTCGGGTTTCGCCACCTCTGACTTGAGCGTCGATT
TTTGTGATGCTCGTCAGGGGGGCGGAGCCTATGGAAAAACGCCAGCAACGCGGCCTTTTTACGGTTCCTG
GCCTTTTGCTGGCCTTTTGCTCACATGTTCTTTCCTGCGTTATCCCCTGATTCTGTGGATAACCGTATTA
CCGCCTTTGAGTGAGCTGATACCGCTCGCCGCAGCCGAACGACCGAGCGCAGCGAGTCAGTGAGCGAGGA
AGCGGAAGAGCGCCCAATACGCAAACCGCCTCTCCCCGCGCGTTGGCCGATTCATTAATGCAGCTGGCAC
GACAGGTTTCCCGACTGGAAAGCGGGCAGTGAGCGCAACGCAATTAATGTGAGTTAGCTCACTCATTAGG
CACCCCAGGCTTTACACTTTATGCTTCCGGCTCGTATGTTGTGTGGAATTGTGAGCGGATAACAATTTCA
CACAGGAAACAGCTATGACCATGATTACGCCAAGCTTTGCTCTTAGGAGTTTCCTAATACATCCCAAACT
CAAATATATAAAGCATTTGACTTGTTCTATGCCCTAGGGGGCGGGGGGAAGCTAAGCCAGCTTTTTTTAA
CATTTAAAATGTTAATTCCATTTTAAATGCACAGATGTTTTTATTTCATAAGGGTTTCAATGTGCATGAA
TGCTGCAATATTCCTGTTACCAAAGCTAGTATAAATAAAAATAGATAAACGTGGAAATTACTTAGAGTTT
CTGTCATTAACGTTTCCTTCCTCAGTTGACAACATAAATGCGCTGCTGAGAAGCCAGTTTGCATCTGTCA
GGATCAATTTCCCATTATGCCAGTCATATTAATTACTAGTCAATTAGTTGATTTTTATTTTTGACATATA
CATGTGAAAGACCCCACCTGTAGGTTTGGCAAGCTAGCTTAAGTAACGCCATTTTGCAAGGCATGGAAAA
ATACATAACTGAGAATAGAAAAGTTCAGATCAAGGTCAGGAACAGATGGAACAG
